Addgene plasmid #67502: pF CAG luc hygro
Purpose: Constitutive expression of firefly luciferase in mammalian cells
Depositing lab: Brett Stringer. Depositing organization: QIMR Berghofer Medical Research Institute. Publication: A reference collection of patient-derived cell line and xenograft models of proneural, classical and mesenchymal glioblastoma. Stringer BW, Day BW, D'Souza RCJ, Jamieson PR, Ensbey KS, Bruce ZC, Lim YC, Goasdoue K, Offenhauser C, Akgul S, Allan S, Robertson T, Lucas P, Tollesson G, Campbell S, Winter C, Do H, Dobrovic A, Inglis PL, Jeffree RL, Johns TG, Boyd AW. Sci Rep. 2019 Mar 20;9(1):4902. doi: 10.1038/s41598-019-41277-z. PubMed 30894629.
Backbone
  Vector backbone: pF MCS hygro
  Backbone size w/o insert (bp): 11145
  Total vector size (bp): 12807
  Vector type: Mammalian Expression, Lentiviral, Luciferase
  Selectable markers: Hygromycin
Growth in bacteria
  Bacterial resistance: Ampicillin, 100 μg/mL
  Growth temperature: 37°C
  Growth strain: Stbl3
  Growth instructions: LB broth
  Copy number: High Copy
Gene/Insert
  Gene/Insert name: Firefly luciferase (alt name: luc)
  Species: Firefly
  Insert size (bp): 1662
  Promoter: CAG
  Cloning method: Restriction Enzyme; 5′ cloning site BamHI (not destroyed); 3′ cloning site NheI (not destroyed)
  Sequencing primers: 5′ GCAACGTGCTGGTTGTTGTG
Terms and licenses: Academic/Nonprofit Terms; Industry Terms: Not Available to Industry
How to cite: pF CAG luc hygro was a gift from Brett Stringer (Addgene plasmid # 67502 ; http://n2t.net/addgene:67502 ; RRID:Addgene_67502)
