[The description below was written by a language model from this plasmid's Addgene catalogue record.]
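Description:
pF CAG luc hygro is a lentiviral mammalian expression plasmid built on the pF MCS hygro backbone, designed for constitutive expression of firefly luciferase in mammalian cells. The complete plasmid is about 12.8 kb, of which roughly 11.1 kb is backbone and about 1.66 kb is the luciferase insert. In bacteria it is maintained as a high-copy plasmid under ampicillin selection and is propagated in Stbl3, a recombination-deficient strain commonly chosen for lentiviral vectors because it limits rearrangement between the repeated long terminal repeats.

The payload is the firefly luciferase (luc) coding sequence, cloned as a restriction fragment between BamHI and NheI sites, both of which remain intact so the reporter can be excised or replaced. Expression is driven by the CAG promoter, a strong synthetic hybrid of the CMV early enhancer and chicken beta-actin promoter elements that gives robust, broadly active transcription in many mammalian cell types. A hygromycin resistance marker allows selection of stably transduced or transfected cells. The record does not state which promoter or linking element drives the hygromycin cassette, and no feature table is provided, so the specific lentiviral elements, vector generation and packaging requirements cannot be described here.

The construct is suited to generating hygromycin-selected cell populations that stably express luciferase, for use in bioluminescence assays. The associated publication describes a collection of patient-derived glioblastoma cell lines and xenograft models, which is consistent with luciferase labelling of tumour cells for tracking, although the record does not spell out this application.
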