>Addgene plasmid #67502 | pF CAG luc hygro | addgene partial sequence | sequence record 120120 | pLEXmLIC-Fwd 5'-TAGAGCCTCTGCTAACCATGTTCATGCC-3'
GCTCCTGGGCAACGTGCTGGTTATTGTGCTGTCTCATCATTTTGGCAAAGGATCCGCCGCCACCATGGAA
GACGCCAAAAACATAAAGAAAGGCCCGGCGCCATTCTATCCTCTAGAGGATGGAACCGCTGGAGAGCAAC
TGCATAAGGCTATGAAGAGATACGCCCTGGTTCCTGGAACAATTGCTTTTACAGATGCACATATCGAGGT
GAACATCACGTACGCGGAATACTTCGAAATGTCCGTTCGGTTGGCAGAAGCTATGAAACGATATGGGCTG
AATACAAATCACAGAATCGTCGTATGCAGTGAAAACTCTCTTCAATTCTTTATGCCGGTGTTGGGCGCGT
TATTTATCGGAGTTGCAGTTGCGCCCGCGAACGACATTTATAATGAACGTGAATTGCTCAACAGTATGAA
CATTTCGCAGCCTACCGTAGTGTTTGTTTCCAAAAAGGGGTTGCAAAAAATTTTGAACGTGCAAAAAAAA
TTACCAATAATCCAGAAAATTATTATCATGGATTCTAAAACGGATTACCAGGGATTTCAGTCGATGTACA
CGTTCGTCACATCTCATCTACCTCCCGGTTTTAATGAATACGATTTTGTACCAGAGTCCTTTGATCGTGA
CAAAACAATTGCACTGATAATGAATTCCTCTGGATCTACTGGGTTACCTAAGGGTGTGGCCCTTCCGCAT
AGAACTGCCTGCGTCAGATTCTCGCATGCCAGAGATCCTATTTTTGGCAATCAAATCATTCCGGATACTG
CGATTTTAAGTGTTGTTCCATTCCATCACGGTTTTGGAATGTTTACTACACTCGGATATTTGATATGTGG
ATTTCGAGTCGTCTTAATGTATAGATT
