>Addgene plasmid #67502 | pF CAG luc hygro | addgene partial sequence | sequence record 120126 | Luc-F 5'-CAGTCAAGTAACAACCGCGA-3'
TTGTGTTTGTGGACGAAGTACCGAAAGGTCTTACCGGAAAACTCGACGCAAGAAAAATCAGAGAGATCCT
CATAAAGGCCAAGAAGGGCGGAAAGTCCAAATTGTAAGCTAGCTACCGGGTAGGGGAGGCGCTTTTCCCA
AGGCAGTCTGGAGCATGCGCTTTAGCAGCCCCGCTGGGCACTTGGCGCTACACAAGTGGCCTCTGGCCTC
GCACACATTCCACATCCACCGGTAGGCGCCAACCGGCTCCGTTCTTTGGTGGCCCCTTCGCGCCACCTTC
TACTCCTCCCCTAGTCAGGAAGTTCCCCCCCGCCCCGCAGCTCGCGTCGTGCAGGACGTGACAAATGGAA
GTAGCACGTCTCACTAGTCTCGTGCAGATGGACAGCACCGCTGAGCAATGGAAGCGGGTAGGCCTTTGGG
GCAGCGGCCAATAGCAGCTTTGCTCCTTCGCTTTCTGGGCTCAGAGGCTGGGAAGGGGTGGGTCCGGGGG
CGGGCTCAGGGGCGGGCTCAGGGGCGGGGCGGGCGCCCGAAGGTCCTCCGGAGGCCCGGCATTCTGCACG
CTTCAAAAGCGCACGTCTGCCGCGCTGTTCTCCTCTTCCTCATCTCCGGGCCTTTCGACCTGCATCCCGC
CACCATGAAAAAGCCTGAACTCACCGCGACGTCTGTCGAGAAGTTTCTGATCGAAAAGTTCGACAGCGTC
TCCGACCTGATGCAGCTCTCGGAGGGCGAAGAATCTCGTGCTTTCAGCTTCGATGTAGGAGGGCGTGGAT
ATGTCCTGCGGGTAAATAGCTGCGCCGATGGTTTCTACAAAGATCGTTATGTTTATCGGCACTTTGCATC
