LOCUS       Exported 12807 bp ds-DNA circular SYN 12-MAY-2021
DEFINITION  Constitutive expression of firefly luciferase in mammalian cells.
ACCESSION   .
VERSION     .
KEYWORDS    pF CAG luc hygro
SOURCE      synthetic DNA construct
  ORGANISM  synthetic DNA construct
REFERENCE   1 (bases 1 to 12807)
  AUTHORS   Stringer BW, Day BW, D'Souza RCJ, Jamieson PR, Ensbey KS, Bruce ZC,
            Lim YC, Goasdoue K, Offenhauser C, Akgul S, Allan S, Robertson T,
            Lucas P, Tollesson G, Campbell S, Winter C, Do H, Dobrovic A, Inglis
            PL, Jeffree RL, Johns TG, Boyd AW
  TITLE     A reference collection of patient-derived cell line and xenograft
            models of proneural, classical and mesenchymal glioblastoma.
  JOURNAL   Sci Rep. 2019 Mar 20;9(1):4902. doi: 10.1038/s41598-019-41277-z.
  PUBMED    30894629
REFERENCE   2 (bases 1 to 12807)
  AUTHORS   .
  TITLE     Direct Submission
  JOURNAL   Exported May 12, 2021 from SnapGene Server 1.1.58
            http://www.snapgene.com
FEATURES             Location/Qualifiers
     source          1..12807
                     /organism="synthetic DNA construct"
                     /mol_type="other DNA"
     polyA_signal    501..622
                     /label=SV40 poly(A) signal
                     /note="SV40 polyadenylation signal"
     primer_bind     complement(538..557)
                     /label=SV40pA-R
                     /note="SV40 polyA, reverse primer"
     primer_bind     592..611
                     /label=EBV-rev
                     /note="SV40 polyA terminator, reverse primer"
     primer_bind     complement(671..687)
                     /label=M13 rev
                     /note="common sequencing primer, one of multiple similar
                     variants"
     primer_bind     complement(671..687)
                     /label=M13 Reverse
                     /note="In lacZ gene. Also called M13-rev"
     primer_bind     complement(684..706)
                     /label=M13/pUC Reverse
                     /note="In lacZ gene"
     protein_bind    695..711
                     /label=lac operator
                     /bound_moiety="lac repressor encoded by lacI"
                     /note="The lac repressor binds to the lac operator to
                     inhibit transcription in E. coli. This inhibition can be
                     relieved by adding lactose or
                     isopropyl-beta-D-thiogalactopyranoside (IPTG)."
     promoter        complement(719..749)
                     /label=lac promoter
                     /note="promoter for the E. coli lac operon"
     protein_bind    764..785
                     /label=CAP binding site
                     /bound_moiety="E. coli catabolite activator protein"
                     /note="CAP binding activates transcription in the presence
                     of cAMP."
     primer_bind     complement(902..919)
                     /label=L4440
                     /note="L4440 vector, forward primer"
     rep_origin      complement(1073..1661)
                     /direction=LEFT
                     /label=ori
                     /note="high-copy-number ColE1/pMB1/pBR322/pUC origin of
                     replication"
     primer_bind     complement(1153..1172)
                     /label=pBR322ori-F
                     /note="pBR322 origin, forward primer"
     CDS             complement(1821..2681)
                     /codon_start=1
                     /gene="bla"
                     /product="beta-lactamase"
                     /label=AmpR
                     /note="confers resistance to ampicillin, carbenicillin, and
                     related antibiotics"
                     /translation="MSIQHFRVALIPFFAAFCLPVFAHPETLVKVKDAEDQLGARVGYI
                     ELDLNSGKILESFRPEERFPMMSTFKVLLCGAVLSRIDAGQEQLGRRIHYSQNDLVEYS
                     PVTEKHLTDGMTVRELCSAAITMSDNTAANLLLTTIGGPKELTAFLHNMGDHVTRLDRW
                     EPELNEAIPNDERDTTMPVAMATTLRKLLTGELLTLASRQQLIDWMEADKVAGPLLRSA
                     LPAGWFIADKSGAGERGSRGIIAALGPDGKPSRIVVIYTTGSQATMDERNRQIAEIGAS
                     LIKHW"
     primer_bind     2444..2463
                     /label=Amp-R
                     /note="Ampicillin resistance gene, reverse primer"
     primer_bind     complement(2857..2876)
                     /label=pRS-marker
                     /note="pRS vectors, use to sequence yeast selectable
                     marker"
     enhancer        3048..3427
                     /label=CMV enhancer
                     /note="human cytomegalovirus immediate early enhancer"
     promoter        3429..3627
                     /label=CMV promoter
                     /note="human cytomegalovirus (CMV) immediate early
                     promoter"
     primer_bind     3582..3602
                     /label=CMV-F
                     /note="Human CMV immediate early promoter, forward primer"
     LTR             3645..3825
                     /label=5' LTR (truncated)
                     /note="truncated 5' long terminal repeat (LTR) from HIV-1"
     misc_feature    3872..3997
                     /label=HIV-1 Psi
                     /note="packaging signal of human immunodeficiency virus
                     type 1"
     misc_feature    4490..4723
                     /label=RRE
                     /note="The Rev response element (RRE) of HIV-1 allows for
                     Rev-dependent mRNA export from the nucleus to the
                     cytoplasm."
     CDS             4908..4952
                     /codon_start=1
                     /product="antigenic peptide corresponding to amino acids
                     655 to 669 of the HIV envelope protein gp41 (Lutje Hulsik
                     et al., 2013)"
                     /label=gp41 peptide
                     /note="recognized by the 2H10 single-chain llama nanobody"
                     /translation="KNEQELLELDKWASL"
     misc_feature    5250..5367
                     /label=cPPT/CTS
                     /note="central polypurine tract and central termination
                     sequence of HIV-1"
     enhancer        5475..5778
                     /label=CMV enhancer
                     /note="human cytomegalovirus immediate early enhancer"
     promoter        5781..6056
                     /label=chicken beta-actin promoter
     intron          6057..7065
                     /label=chimeric intron
                     /note="chimera between introns from chicken beta-actin and
                     rabbit beta-globin"
     primer_bind     6989..7011
                     /label=pCAGGS-5
                     /note="Chimeric intron in CAG promoter, forward primer"
     primer_bind     7073..7092
                     /label=pCAG-F
                     /note="Rabbit beta-globin intron, for pCAG plasmids,
                     forward primer"
     regulatory      7123..7132
                     /regulatory_class="other"
                     /note="vertebrate consensus sequence for strong initiation
                     of translation (Kozak, 1987)"
     CDS             7129..8781
                     /codon_start=1
                     /gene="luc"
                     /product="firefly luciferase"
                     /label=luciferase
                     /translation="MEDAKNIKKGPAPFYPLEDGTAGEQLHKAMKRYALVPGTIAFTDA
                     HIEVNITYAEYFEMSVRLAEAMKRYGLNTNHRIVVCSENSLQFFMPVLGALFIGVAVAP
                     ANDIYNERELLNSMNISQPTVVFVSKKGLQKILNVQKKLPIIQKIIIMDSKTDYQGFQS
                     MYTFVTSHLPPGFNEYDFVPESFDRDKTIALIMNSSGSTGLPKGVALPHRTACVRFSHA
                     RDPIFGNQIIPDTAILSVVPFHHGFGMFTTLGYLICGFRVVLMYRFEEELFLRSLQDYK
                     IQSALLVPTLFSFFAKSTLIDKYDLSNLHEIASGGAPLSKEVGEAVAKRFHLPGIRQGY
                     GLTETTSAILITPEGDDKPGAVGKVVPFFEAKVVDLDTGKTLGVNQRGELCVRGPMIMS
                     GYVNNPEATNALIDKDGWLHSGDIAYWDEDEHFFIVDRLKSLIKYKGYQVAPAELESIL
                     LQHPNIFDAGVAGLPDDDAGELPAAVVVLEHGKTMTEKEIVDYVASQVTTAKKLRGGVV
                     FVDEVPKGLTGKLDARKIREILIKAKKGGKSKL"
     primer_bind     complement(7195..7213)
                     /label=LucNrev
                     /note="Firefly luciferase, reverse primer"
     promoter        8792..9291
                     /label=PGK promoter
                     /note="mouse phosphoglycerate kinase 1 promoter"
     primer_bind     complement(8827..8850)
                     /label=MSCV-rev
                     /note="Murine stem cell virus, reverse primer"
     primer_bind     9224..9243
                     /label=mPGK-F
                     /note="Mouse PGK promoter, forward primer"
     misc_feature    10325..10913
                     /label=WPRE
                     /note="woodchuck hepatitis virus posttranscriptional
                     regulatory element"
     primer_bind     complement(10378..10398)
                     /label=WPRE-R
                     /note="WPRE, reverse primer"
     CDS             complement(10796..10807)
                     /codon_start=1
                     /product="Factor Xa recognition and cleavage site"
                     /label=Factor Xa site
                     /translation="IEGR"
     primer_bind     complement(10916..10932)
                     /label=KS primer
                     /note="common sequencing primer, one of multiple similar
                     variants"
     primer_bind     complement(10917..10933)
                     /label=pBluescriptKS
                     /note="For pBluescript vector"
     LTR             11437..11617
                     /label=5' LTR (truncated)
                     /note="truncated 5' long terminal repeat (LTR) from HIV-1"
     primer_bind     complement(11643..11660)
                     /label=BGH-rev
                     /note="Bovine growth hormone terminator, reverse primer.
                     Also called BGH reverse"
     polyA_signal    11649..11873
                     /label=bGH poly(A) signal
                     /note="bovine growth hormone polyadenylation signal"
     rep_origin      11919..12347
                     /direction=RIGHT
                     /label=f1 ori
                     /note="f1 bacteriophage origin of replication; arrow
                     indicates direction of (+) strand synthesis"
     primer_bind     complement(12006..12025)
                     /label=F1ori-R
                     /note="F1 origin, reverse primer"
     primer_bind     12216..12237
                     /label=F1ori-F
                     /note="F1 origin, forward primer"
     primer_bind     complement(12356..12376)
                     /label=pBABE 3'
                     /note="SV40 enhancer, reverse primer for pBABE vectors"
     promoter        12361..12690
                     /label=SV40 promoter
                     /note="SV40 enhancer and early promoter"
     rep_origin      12541..12676
                     /label=SV40 ori
                     /note="SV40 origin of replication"
     primer_bind     12603..12622
                     /label=SV40pro-F
                     /note="SV40 promoter/origin, forward primer"
     promoter        12738..12785
                     /label=EM7 promoter
                     /note="synthetic bacterial promoter "
     CDS             12804..371
                     /codon_start=1
                     /gene="Sh ble from Streptoalloteichus hindustanus"
                     /product="antibiotic-binding protein"
                     /label=BleoR
                     /note="confers resistance to bleomycin, phleomycin, and
                     Zeocin(TM)"
                     /translation="MAKLTSAVPVLTARDVAGAVEFWTDRLGFSRDFVEDDFAGVVRDD
                     VTLFISAVQDQVVPDNTLAWVWVRGLDELYAEWSEVVSTNFRDASGPAMTEIGEQPWGR
                     EFALRDPAGNCVHFVAEEQD"
ORIGIN
        1 ccaagttgac cagtgccgtt ccggtgctca ccgcgcgcga cgtcgccgga gcggtcgagt
       61 tctggaccga ccggctcggg ttctcccggg acttcgtgga ggacgacttc gccggtgtgg
      121 tccgggacga cgtgaccctg ttcatcagcg cggtccagga ccaggtggtg ccggacaaca
      181 ccctggcctg ggtgtgggtg cgcggcctgg acgagctgta cgccgagtgg tcggaggtcg
      241 tgtccacgaa cttccgggac gcctccgggc cggccatgac cgagatcggc gagcagccgt
      301 gggggcggga gttcgccctg cgcgacccgg ccggcaactg cgtgcacttc gtggccgagg
      361 agcaggactg acacgtgcta cgagatttcg attccaccgc cgccttctat gaaaggttgg
      421 gcttcggaat cgttttccgg gacgccggct ggatgatcct ccagcgcggg gatctcatgc
      481 tggagttctt cgcccacccc aacttgttta ttgcagctta taatggttac aaataaagca
      541 atagcatcac aaatttcaca aataaagcat ttttttcact gcattctagt tgtggtttgt
      601 ccaaactcat caatgtatct tatcatgtct gtataccgtc gacctctagc tagagcttgg
      661 cgtaatcatg gtcatagctg tttcctgtgt gaaattgtta tccgctcaca attccacaca
      721 acatacgagc cggaagcata aagtgtaaag cctggggtgc ctaatgagtg agctaactca
      781 cattaattgc gttgcgctca ctgcccgctt tccagtcggg aaacctgtcg tgccagctgc
      841 attaatgaat cggccaacgc gcggggagag gcggtttgcg tattgggcgc tcttccgctt
      901 cctcgctcac tgactcgctg cgctcggtcg ttcggctgcg gcgagcggta tcagctcact
      961 caaaggcggt aatacggtta tccacagaat caggggataa cgcaggaaag aacatgtgag
     1021 caaaaggcca gcaaaaggcc aggaaccgta aaaaggccgc gttgctggcg tttttccata
     1081 ggctccgccc ccctgacgag catcacaaaa atcgacgctc aagtcagagg tggcgaaacc
     1141 cgacaggact ataaagatac caggcgtttc cccctggaag ctccctcgtg cgctctcctg
     1201 ttccgaccct gccgcttacc ggatacctgt ccgcctttct cccttcggga agcgtggcgc
     1261 tttctcatag ctcacgctgt aggtatctca gttcggtgta ggtcgttcgc tccaagctgg
     1321 gctgtgtgca cgaacccccc gttcagcccg accgctgcgc cttatccggt aactatcgtc
     1381 ttgagtccaa cccggtaaga cacgacttat cgccactggc agcagccact ggtaacagga
     1441 ttagcagagc gaggtatgta ggcggtgcta cagagttctt gaagtggtgg cctaactacg
     1501 gctacactag aagaacagta tttggtatct gcgctctgct gaagccagtt accttcggaa
     1561 aaagagttgg tagctcttga tccggcaaac aaaccaccgc tggtagcggt ggtttttttg
     1621 tttgcaagca gcagattacg cgcagaaaaa aaggatctca agaagatcct ttgatctttt
     1681 ctacggggtc tgacgctcag tggaacgaaa actcacgtta agggattttg gtcatgagat
     1741 tatcaaaaag gatcttcacc tagatccttt taaattaaaa atgaagtttt aaatcaatct
     1801 aaagtatata tgagtaaact ttaccaatgc ttaatcagtg aggcacctat ctcagcgatc
     1861 tgtctatttc gttcatccat agttgcctga ctccccgtcg tgtagataac tacgatacgg
     1921 gagggcttac catctggccc cagtgctgca atgataccgc gagacccacg ctcaccggct
     1981 ccagatttat cagcaataaa ccagccagcc ggaagggccg agcgcagaag tggtcctgca
     2041 actttatccg cctccatcca gtctattaat tgttgccggg aagctagagt aagtagttcg
     2101 ccagttaata gtttgcgcaa cgttgttgcc attgctacag gcatcgtggt gtcacgctcg
     2161 tcgtttggta tggcttcatt cagctccggt tcccaacgat caaggcgagt tacatgatcc
     2221 cccatgttgt gcaaaaaagc ggttagctcc ttcggtcctc cgatcgttgt cagaagtaag
     2281 ttggccgcag tgttatcact catggttatg gcagcactgc ataattctct tactgtcatg
     2341 ccatccgtaa gatgcttttc tgtgactggt gagtactcaa ccaagtcatt ctgagaatag
     2401 tgtatgcggc gaccgagttg ctcttgcccg gcgtcaatac gggataatac cgcgccacat
     2461 agcagaactt taaaagtgct catcattgga aaacgttctt cggggcgaaa actctcaagg
     2521 atcttaccgc tgttgagatc cagttcgatg taacccactc gtgcacccaa ctgatcttca
     2581 gcatctttta ctttcaccag cgtttctggg tgagcaaaaa caggaaggca aaatgccgca
     2641 aaaaagggaa taagggcgac acggaaatgt tgaatactca tctcttcttt ttatattatt
     2701 gaagcattta tcagggttat tgtctcatga gcggatacat atttgaatgt atttagaaaa
     2761 ataaacaaat aggggttccg cgcacatttc cccgaaaagt gccacctgac gtcgacggat
     2821 cgggagatct cccgatcccc tatggtgcac tctcagtaca atctgctctg atgccgcata
     2881 gttaagccag tatctgctcc ctgcttgtgt gttggaggtc gctgagtagt gcgcgagcaa
     2941 aatttaagct acaacaaggc aaggcttgac cgacaattgc atgaagaatc tgcttagggt
     3001 taggcgtttt gcgctgcttc gcgatgtacg ggccagatat acgcgttgac attgattatt
     3061 gactagttat taatagtaat caattacggg gtcattagtt catagcccat atatggagtt
     3121 ccgcgttaca taacttacgg taaatggccc gcctggctga ccgcccaacg acccccgccc
     3181 attgacgtca ataatgacgt atgttcccat agtaacgcca atagggactt tccattgacg
     3241 tcaatgggtg gagtatttac ggtaaactgc ccacttggca gtacatcaag tgtatcatat
     3301 gccaagtacg ccccctattg acgtcaatga cggtaaatgg cccgcctggc attatgccca
     3361 gtacatgacc ttatgggact ttcctacttg gcagtacatc tacgtattag tcatcgctat
     3421 taccatggtg atgcggtttt ggcagtacat caatgggcgt ggatagcggt ttgactcacg
     3481 gggatttcca agtctccacc ccattgacgt caatgggagt ttgttttggc accaaaatca
     3541 acgggacttt ccaaaatgtc gtaacaactc cgccccattg acgcaaatgg gcggtaggcg
     3601 tgtacggtgg gaggtctata taagcagcgc gttttgcctg tactgggtct ctctggttag
     3661 accagatctg agcctgggag ctctctggct aactagggaa cccactgctt aagcctcaat
     3721 aaagcttgcc ttgagtgctt caagtagtgt gtgcccgtct gttgtgtgac tctggtaact
     3781 agagatccct cagacccttt tagtcagtgt ggaaaatctc tagcagtggc gcccgaacag
     3841 ggacttgaaa gcgaaaggga aaccagagga gctctctcga cgcaggactc ggcttgctga
     3901 agcgcgcacg gcaagaggcg aggggcggcg actggtgagt acgccaaaaa ttttgactag
     3961 cggaggctag aaggagagag atgggtgcga gagcgtcagt attaagcggg ggagaattag
     4021 atcgcgatgg gaaaaaattc ggttaaggcc agggggaaag aaaaaatata aattaaaaca
     4081 tatagtatgg gcaagcaggg agctagaacg attcgcagtt aatcctggcc tgttagaaac
     4141 atcagaaggc tgtagacaaa tactgggaca gctacaacca tcccttcaga caggatcaga
     4201 agaacttaga tcattatata atacagtagc aaccctctat tgtgtgcatc aaaggataga
     4261 gataaaagac accaaggaag ctttagacaa gatagaggaa gagcaaaaca aaagtaagac
     4321 caccgcacag caagcggccg ctgatcttca gacctggagg aggagatatg agggacaatt
     4381 ggagaagtga attatataaa tataaagtag taaaaattga accattagga gtagcaccca
     4441 ccaaggcaaa gagaagagtg gtgcagagag aaaaaagagc agtgggaata ggagctttgt
     4501 tccttgggtt cttgggagca gcaggaagca ctatgggcgc agcgtcaatg acgctgacgg
     4561 tacaggccag acaattattg tctggtatag tgcagcagca gaacaatttg ctgagggcta
     4621 ttgaggcgca acagcatctg ttgcaactca cagtctgggg catcaagcag ctccaggcaa
     4681 gaatcctggc tgtggaaaga tacctaaagg atcaacagct cctggggatt tggggttgct
     4741 ctggaaaact catttgcacc actgctgtgc cttggaatgc tagttggagt aataaatctc
     4801 tggaacagat ttggaatcac acgacctgga tggagtggga cagagaaatt aacaattaca
     4861 caagcttaat acactcctta attgaagaat cgcaaaacca gcaagaaaag aatgaacaag
     4921 aattattgga attagataaa tgggcaagtt tgtggaattg gtttaacata acaaattggc
     4981 tgtggtatat aaaattattc ataatgatag taggaggctt ggtaggttta agaatagttt
     5041 ttgctgtact ttctatagtg aatagagtta ggcagggata ttcaccatta tcgtttcaga
     5101 cccacctccc aaccccgagg ggacccgaca ggcccgaagg aatagaagaa gaaggtggag
     5161 agagagacag agacagatcc attcgattag tgaacggatc ggcactgcgt gcgccaattc
     5221 tgcagacaaa tggcagtatt catccacaat tttaaaagaa aaggggggat tggggggtac
     5281 agtgcagggg aaagaatagt agacataata gcaacagaca tacaaactaa agaattacaa
     5341 aaacaaatta caaaaattca aaattttcgg gtttattaca gggacagcag agatccagtt
     5401 tggttaatta agactagtta ttaatagtaa tcaattacgg ggtcattagt tcatagccca
     5461 tatatggagt tccgcgttac ataacttacg gtaaatggcc cgcctggctg accgcccaac
     5521 gacccccgcc cattgacgtc aataatgacg tatgttccca tagtaacgcc aatagggact
     5581 ttccattgac gtcaatgggt ggactattta cggtaaactg cccacttggc agtacatcaa
     5641 gtgtatcata tgccaagtac gccccctatt gacgtcaatg acggtaaatg gcccgcctgg
     5701 cattatgccc agtacatgac cttatgggac tttcctactt ggcagtacat ctacgtatta
     5761 gtcatcgcta ttaccatggg tcgaggtgag ccccacgttc tgcttcactc tccccatctc
     5821 ccccccctcc ccacccccaa ttttgtattt atttattttt taattatttt gtgcagcgat
     5881 gggggcgggg gggggggggg cgcgcgccag gcggggcggg gcggggcgag gggcggggcg
     5941 gggcgaggcg gagaggtgcg gcggcagcca atcagagcgg cgcgctccga aagtttcctt
     6001 ttatggcgag gcggcggcgg cggcggccct ataaaaagcg aagcgcgcgg cgggcgggag
     6061 tcgctgcgtt gccttcgccc cgtgccccgc tccgcgccgc ctcgcgccgc ccgccccggc
     6121 tctgactgac cgcgttactc ccacaggtga gcgggcggga cggcccttct cctccgggct
     6181 gtaattagcg cttggtttaa tgacggctcg tttcttttct gtggctgcgt gaaagcctta
     6241 aagggctccg ggagggccct ttgtgcgggg gggagcggct cggggggtgc gtgcgtgtgt
     6301 gtgtgcgtgg ggagcgccgc gtgcggcccg cgctgcccgg cggctgtgag cgctgcgggc
     6361 gcggcgcggg gctttgtgcg ctccgcgtgt gcgcgagggg agcgcggccg ggggcggtgc
     6421 cccgcggtgc gggggggctg cgaggggaac aaaggctgcg tgcggggtgt gtgcgtgggg
     6481 gggtgagcag ggggtgtggg cgcggcggtc gggctgtaac ccccccctgc acccccctcc
     6541 ccgagttgct gagcacggcc cggcttcggg tgcggggctc cgtgcggggc gtggcgcggg
     6601 gctcgccgtg ccgggcgggg ggtggcggca ggtgggggtg ccgggcgggg cggggccgcc
     6661 tcgggccggg gagggctcgg gggaggggcg cggcggcccc ggagcgccgg cggctgtcga
     6721 ggcgcggcga gccgcagcca ttgcctttta tggtaatcgt gcgagagggc gcagggactt
     6781 cctttgtccc aaatctggcg gagccgaaat ctgggaggcg ccgccgcacc ccctctagcg
     6841 ggcgcgggcg aagcggtgcg gcgccggcag gaaggaaatg ggcggggagg gccttcgtgc
     6901 gtcgccgcgc cgccgtcccc ttctccatct ccagcctcgg ggctgccgca gggggacggc
     6961 tgccttcggg ggggacgggg cagggcgggg ttcggcttct ggcgtgtgac cggcggctct
     7021 agagcctctg ctaaccatgt tcatgccttc ttctttttcc tacagctcct gggcaacgtg
     7081 ctggttattg tgctgtctca tcattttggc aaaggatccg ccgccaccat ggaagacgcc
     7141 aaaaacataa agaaaggccc ggcgccattc tatcctctag aggatggaac cgctggagag
     7201 caactgcata aggctatgaa gagatacgcc ctggttcctg gaacaattgc ttttacagat
     7261 gcacatatcg aggtgaacat cacgtacgcg gaatacttcg aaatgtccgt tcggttggca
     7321 gaagctatga aacgatatgg gctgaataca aatcacagaa tcgtcgtatg cagtgaaaac
     7381 tctcttcaat tctttatgcc ggtgttgggc gcgttattta tcggagttgc agttgcgccc
     7441 gcgaacgaca tttataatga acgtgaattg ctcaacagta tgaacatttc gcagcctacc
     7501 gtagtgtttg tttccaaaaa ggggttgcaa aaaattttga acgtgcaaaa aaaattacca
     7561 ataatccaga aaattattat catggattct aaaacggatt accagggatt tcagtcgatg
     7621 tacacgttcg tcacatctca tctacctccc ggttttaatg aatacgattt tgtaccagag
     7681 tcctttgatc gtgacaaaac aattgcactg ataatgaatt cctctggatc tactgggtta
     7741 cctaagggtg tggcccttcc gcatagaact gcctgcgtca gattctcgca tgccagagat
     7801 cctatttttg gcaatcaaat cattccggat actgcgattt taagtgttgt tccattccat
     7861 cacggttttg gaatgtttac tacactcgga tatttgatat gtggatttcg agtcgtctta
     7921 atgtatagat ttgaagaaga gctgttttta cgatcccttc aggattacaa aattcaaagt
     7981 gcgttgctag taccaaccct attttcattc ttcgccaaaa gcactctgat tgacaaatac
     8041 gatttatcta atttacacga aattgcttct gggggcgcac ctctttcgaa agaagtcggg
     8101 gaagcggttg caaaacgctt ccatcttcca gggatacgac aaggatatgg gctcactgag
     8161 actacatcag ctattctgat tacacccgag ggggatgata aaccgggcgc ggtcggtaaa
     8221 gttgttccat tttttgaagc gaaggttgtg gatctggata ccgggaaaac gctgggcgtt
     8281 aatcagagag gcgaattatg tgtcagagga cctatgatta tgtccggtta tgtaaacaat
     8341 ccggaagcga ccaacgcctt gattgacaag gatggatggc tacattctgg agacatagct
     8401 tactgggacg aagacgaaca cttcttcata gttgaccgct tgaagtcttt aattaaatac
     8461 aaaggatatc aggtggcccc cgctgaattg gaatcgatat tgttacaaca ccccaacatc
     8521 ttcgacgcgg gcgtggcagg tcttcccgac gatgacgccg gtgaacttcc cgccgccgtt
     8581 gttgttttgg agcacggaaa gacgatgacg gaaaaagaga tcgtggatta cgtcgccagt
     8641 caagtaacaa ccgcgaaaaa gttgcgcgga ggagttgtgt ttgtggacga agtaccgaaa
     8701 ggtcttaccg gaaaactcga cgcaagaaaa atcagagaga tcctcataaa ggccaagaag
     8761 ggcggaaagt ccaaattgta agctagctac cgggtagggg aggcgctttt cccaaggcag
     8821 tctggagcat gcgctttagc agccccgctg ggcacttggc gctacacaag tggcctctgg
     8881 cctcgcacac attccacatc caccggtagg cgccaaccgg ctccgttctt tggtggcccc
     8941 ttcgcgccac cttctactcc tcccctagtc aggaagttcc cccccgcccc gcagctcgcg
     9001 tcgtgcagga cgtgacaaat ggaagtagca cgtctcacta gtctcgtgca gatggacagc
     9061 accgctgagc aatggaagcg ggtaggcctt tggggcagcg gccaatagca gctttgctcc
     9121 ttcgctttct gggctcagag gctgggaagg ggtgggtccg ggggcgggct caggggcggg
     9181 ctcaggggcg gggcgggcgc ccgaaggtcc tccggaggcc cggcattctg cacgcttcaa
     9241 aagcgcacgt ctgccgcgct gttctcctct tcctcatctc cgggcctttc gacctgcatc
     9301 ccgccaccat gaaaaagcct gaactcaccg cgacgtctgt cgagaagttt ctgatcgaaa
     9361 agttcgacag cgtctccgac ctgatgcagc tctcggaggg cgaagaatct cgtgctttca
     9421 gcttcgatgt aggagggcgt ggatatgtcc tgcgggtaaa tagctgcgcc gatggtttct
     9481 acaaagatcg ttatgtttat cggcactttg catcggccgc gctcccgatt ccggaagtgc
     9541 ttgacattgg ggaattcagc gagagcctga cctattgcat ctcccgccgt gcacagggtg
     9601 tcacgttgca agacctgcct gaaaccgaac tgcccgctgt tctgcagccg gtcgcggagg
     9661 ccatggatgc gatcgctgcg gccgatctta gccagacgag cgggttcggc ccattcggac
     9721 cgcaaggaat cggtcaatac actacatggc gtgatttcat atgcgcgatt gctgatcccc
     9781 atgtgtatca ctggcaaact gtgatggacg acaccgtcag tgcgtccgtc gcgcaggctc
     9841 tcgatgagct gatgctttgg gccgaggact gccccgaagt ccggcacctc gtgcacgcgg
     9901 atttcggctc caacaatgtc ctgacggaca atggccgcat aacagcggtc attgactgga
     9961 gcgaggcgat gttcggggat tcccaatacg aggtcgccaa catcttcttc tggaggccgt
    10021 ggttggcttg tatggagcag cagacgcgct acttcgagcg gaggcatccg gagcttgcag
    10081 gatcgccgcg gctccgggcg tatatgctcc gcattggtct tgaccaactc tatcagagct
    10141 tggttgacgg caatttcgat gatgcagctt gggcgcaggg tcgatgcgac gcaatcgtcc
    10201 gatccggagc cgggactgtc gggcgtacac aaatcgcccg cagaagcgcg gccgtctgga
    10261 ccgatggctg tgtagaagta cttcgccgat agggcgcgcc gaattcgata tcaagcttat
    10321 cgataatcaa cctctggatt acaaaatttg tgaaagattg actggtattc ttaactatgt
    10381 tgctcctttt acgctatgtg gatacgctgc tttaatgcct ttgtatcatg ctattgcttc
    10441 ccgtatggct ttcattttct cctccttgta taaatcctgg ttgctgtctc tttatgagga
    10501 gttgtggccc gttgtcaggc aacgtggcgt ggtgtgcact gtgtttgctg acgcaacccc
    10561 cactggttgg ggcattgcca ccacctgtca gctcctttcc gggactttcg ctttccccct
    10621 ccctattgcc acggcggaac tcatcgccgc ctgccttgcc cgctgctgga caggggctcg
    10681 gctgttgggc actgacaatt ccgtggtgtt gtcggggaaa tcatcgtcct ttccttggct
    10741 gctcgcctgt gttgccacct ggattctgcg cgggacgtcc ttctgctacg tcccttcggc
    10801 cctcaatcca gcggaccttc cttcccgcgg cctgctgccg gctctgcggc ctcttccgcg
    10861 tcttcgcctt cgccctcaga cgagtcggat ctccctttgg gccgcctccc cgcatcgata
    10921 ccgtcgacct cgagacctag aaaaacatgg agcaatcaca agtagcaata cagcagctac
    10981 caatgctgat tgtgcctggc tagaagcaca agaggaggag gaggtgggtt ttccagtcac
    11041 acctcaggta cctttaagac caatgactta caaggcagct gtagatctta gccacttttt
    11101 aaaagaaaag gggggactgg agggctaatt cactcccaac gaagacaaga tatccttgat
    11161 ctgtggatct accacacaca aggctacttc cctgattggc agaactacac accagggcca
    11221 gggatcagat atccactgac ctttggatgg tgctacaagc tagtaccagt tgagcaagag
    11281 aaggtagaag aagccaatga aggagagaac acccgcttgt tacaccctgt gagcctgcat
    11341 gggatggatg acccggagag agaagtatta gagtggaggt ttgacagccg cctagcattt
    11401 catcacatgg cccgagagct gcatccggac tgtactgggt ctctctggtt agaccagatc
    11461 tgagcctggg agctctctgg ctaactaggg aacccactgc ttaagcctca ataaagcttg
    11521 ccttgagtgc ttcaagtagt gtgtgcccgt ctgttgtgtg actctggtaa ctagagatcc
    11581 ctcagaccct tttagtcagt gtggaaaatc tctagcaggg cccgtttaaa cccgctgatc
    11641 agcctcgact gtgccttcta gttgccagcc atctgttgtt tgcccctccc ccgtgccttc
    11701 cttgaccctg gaaggtgcca ctcccactgt cctttcctaa taaaatgagg aaattgcatc
    11761 gcattgtctg agtaggtgtc attctattct ggggggtggg gtggggcagg acagcaaggg
    11821 ggaggattgg gaagacaata gcaggcatgc tggggatgcg gtgggctcta tggcttctga
    11881 ggcggaaaga accagctggg gctctagggg gtatccccnn nnnnnnnnnn nnnnnnnnnn
    11941 nnnnnnnnnn nnnnnnnnnn nnnnnnnnnn nnnnnnnnnn nnnnnnnnnn nnnnnnnnnn
    12001 nnnnnnnnnn nnnnnnnnnn nnnnnnnnnn nnnnnnnnnn nncnnnnnnn nnnnnnnnnn
    12061 nnnnnnnnnn nnnnnnnnnn nnnnnnnnnn nnnnnnnnnn nnnnnnnnnn nnnnnnnnnn
    12121 nnnnnnnnnn nnnnannnnn nnnnnnnnnn nnnnnnnnnn nnnnnnnnnn nnnnnnnnnn
    12181 nnnncctttg acgttggagt ccacgttctt taatagtgga ctcttgttcc aaactggaac
    12241 aacactcaac cctatctcgg tctattcttt tgatttataa gggattttgc cgatttcggc
    12301 ctattggtta aaaaatgagc tgatttaaca aaaatttaac gcgaattaat tctgtggaat
    12361 gtgtgtcagt tagggtgtgg aaagtcccca ggctccccag caggcagaag tatgcaaagc
    12421 atgcatctca attagtcagc aaccaggtgt ggaaagtccc caggctcccc agcaggcaga
    12481 agtatgcaaa gcatgcatct caattagtca gcaaccatag tcccgcccct aactccgccc
    12541 atcccgcccc taactccgcc cagttccgcc cattctccgc cccatggctg actaattttt
    12601 tttatttatg cagaggccga ggccgcctct gcctctgagc tattccagaa gtagtgagga
    12661 ggcttttttg gaggcctagg cttttgcaaa aagctcccgg gagcttgtat atccattttc
    12721 ggatctgatc agcacgtgtt gacaattaat catcggcata gtatatcggc atagtataat
    12781 acgacaaggt gaggaactaa accatgg
//
